Addgene plasmid #119103: SNX24-PX (1-101)
Purpose: Bacterial expression of human phox homology (PX) domain, SNX24-PX (1-101)
Depositing lab: Brett Collins. Depositing organization: University of Queensland. Publication: Classification of the human phox homology (PX) domains based on their phosphoinositide binding specificities. Chandra M, Chin YK, Mas C, Feathers JR, Paul B, Datta S, Chen KE, Jia X, Yang Z, Norwood SJ, Mohanty B, Bugarcic A, Teasdale RD, Henne WM, Mobli M, Collins BM. Nat Commun. 2019 Apr 4;10(1):1528. doi: 10.1038/s41467-019-09355-y. PubMed 30948714.
Backbone
  Vector backbone: pGEX4T2
  Vector type: Bacterial Expression
Growth in bacteria
  Bacterial resistance: Ampicillin, 100 μg/mL
  Growth temperature: 37°C
  Growth strain: DH5alpha
  Copy number: Unknown
Gene/Insert
  Gene/Insert name: SNX24-PX (1-101)
  Species: H. sapiens (human)
  Entrez Gene: SNX24 (a.k.a. SBBI31, PRO1284)
  Promoter: tac
  Tag / fusion protein: GST (N terminal on backbone)
  Cloning method: Restriction Enzyme; 5′ cloning site BamHI (not destroyed); 3′ cloning site XhoI (not destroyed)
  Sequencing primers: 5′ pGEX5
Terms and licenses: Academic/Nonprofit Terms; Industry Terms: Not Available to Industry
Depositor comments: Amino Acid Sequence: MEVYIPSFRYEESDLERGYTVFKIEVLMNGRKHFVEKRYSEFHALHKKLKKCIKTPEIPSKHVRNWVPKVLEQRRQGLETYLQAVILENEELPKLFLDFLN
How to cite: SNX24-PX (1-101) was a gift from Brett Collins (Addgene plasmid # 119103 ; http://n2t.net/addgene:119103 ; RRID:Addgene_119103)
