[The description below was written by a language model from this plasmid's Addgene catalogue record and pLannotate feature annotations shown in this document.]
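Description:
SNX24-PX (1-101) is a bacterial expression plasmid built on the pGEX4T2 backbone for producing the phox homology (PX) domain of human sorting nexin 24 (SNX24), residues 1–101, as a fusion to an N-terminal glutathione S-transferase (GST) tag. The sequenced plasmid is 5,257 nt. It replicates in E. coli from a ColE1/pMB1-type origin and is selected with ampicillin through the β-lactamase (AmpR) gene and its own promoter. The catalogue lists the copy number as unknown.

The SNX24 fragment was inserted between the BamHI and XhoI sites, both of which were preserved, placing it directly downstream of and in frame with the Schistosoma japonicum GST coding sequence. Transcription of the fusion is driven by the tac promoter, a strong hybrid of the trp and lac UV5 promoters, followed by a lac operator. The plasmid also carries lacI with its own promoter, so the lac repressor keeps expression off until it is relieved by IPTG or lactose. The annotation also picks up backbone remnants: short rop and bom fragments from pBR322, a lac promoter/operator with a lacZα segment downstream of lacI, and a small E. coli yciV fragment upstream of tac. None of these belong to the expression cassette.

The GST moiety allows affinity capture of the recombinant protein on glutathione resin. The construct belongs to a set made to express human PX domains for a study classifying them by phosphoinositide binding specificity, so it is suited to producing purified SNX24 PX domain for lipid-binding, biophysical or structural work.
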