Features (pLannotate 1.2.2; 17 found; start..end, strand, type, name):
     23..676     +  CDS            GST26_SCHJA: Experimental evidence at protein level: Swiss-Prot protein existence level 1. GST isoenzymes appear to play a central role in the parasite detoxification system. Other functions are also suspected including a role in increasing the solubility of haematin in the parasite gut. From Schistosoma japonicum (Blood fluke).
    701..1003    +  CDS            SNX24 (fragment): SNX24_HUMAN - Experimental evidence at protein level: Swiss-Prot protein existence level 1. May be involved in several stages of intracellular trafficking. From Homo sapiens (Human).
   1039..1078    +  CDS            rop (fragment): Rop protein, which maintains plasmids at low copy number; rop
   1180..1220    +  misc_feature   bom (fragment): basis of mobility region from pBR322
   1325..1429    +  promoter       AmpR promoter: bla
   1430..2290    +  CDS            AmpR: β-lactamase; bla; confers resistance to ampicillin, carbenicillin, and related antibiotics
   2461..3049    +  rep_origin     ori: high-copy-number ColE1/pMB1/pBR322/pUC origin of replication
   3235..3286    -  misc_feature   bom (fragment): basis of mobility region from pBR322
   3293..3370    +  promoter       lacI promoter: lacI
   3371..4453    +  CDS            lacI: lac repressor; lacI; The lac repressor binds to the lac operator to inhibit transcription in E. coli. This inhibition can be relieved by adding lactose or isopropyl-β-D-thiogalactopyranoside (IPTG).
   4466..4487    +  protein_bind   CAP binding site: CAP binding activates transcription in the presence of cAMP. E. coli catabolite activator protein
   4502..4532    +  promoter       lac promoter: promoter for the E. coli lac operon
   4540..4556    +  protein_bind   lac operator: The lac repressor binds to the lac operator to inhibit transcription in E. coli. This inhibition can be relieved by adding lactose or isopropyl-β-D-thiogalactopyranoside (IPTG). lac repressor encoded by lacI
   4576..4749    +  CDS            lacZα: LacZα fragment of β-galactosidase; lacZ fragment
   5013..5129    -  CDS            yciV (fragment): RNAAM_ECOLI - Also known as trpH From Escherichia coli (strain K12).
   5205..5233    +  promoter       tac promoter: strong E. coli promoter; hybrid between the trp and lac UV5 promoters
   5241..5257    +  protein_bind   lac operator: The lac repressor binds to the lac operator to inhibit transcription in E. coli. This inhibition can be relieved by adding lactose or isopropyl-β-D-thiogalactopyranoside (IPTG). lac repressor encoded by lacI
>Addgene plasmid #119103 | SNX24-PX (1-101) | addgene full sequence | sequence record 275997 | Addgene NGS Result
TTTCACACAGGAAACAGTATTCATGTCCCCTATACTAGGTTATTGGAAAATTAAGGGCCTTGTGCAACCC
ACTCGACTTCTTTTGGAATATCTTGAAGAAAAATATGAAGAGCATTTGTATGAGCGCGATGAAGGTGATA
AATGGCGAAACAAAAAGTTTGAATTGGGTTTGGAGTTTCCCAATCTTCCTTATTATATTGATGGTGATGT
TAAATTAACACAGTCTATGGCCATCATACGTTATATAGCTGACAAGCACAACATGTTGGGTGGTTGTCCA
AAAGAGCGTGCAGAGATTTCAATGCTTGAAGGAGCGGTTTTGGATATTAGATACGGTGTTTCGAGAATTG
CATATAGTAAAGACTTTGAAACTCTCAAAGTTGATTTTCTTAGCAAGCTACCTGAAATGCTGAAAATGTT
CGAAGATCGTTTATGTCATAAAACATATTTAAATGGTGATCATGTAACCCATCCTGACTTCATGTTGTAT
GACGCTCTTGATGTTGTTTTATACATGGACCCAATGTGCCTGGATGCGTTCCCAAAATTAGTTTGTTTTA
AAAAACGTATTGAAGCTATCCCACAAATTGATAAGTACTTGAAATCCAGCAAGTATATAGCATGGCCTTT
GCAGGGCTGGCAAGCCACGTTTGGTGGTGGCGACCATCCTCCAAAATCGGATCTGGTTCCGCGTGGATCC
ATGGAAGTGTACATCCCGAGCTTCCGTTATGAGGAAAGCGACCTGGAGCGTGGTTACACCGTGTTTAAGA
TTGAAGTTCTGATGAACGGCCGTAAGCACTTCGTTGAGAAACGTTATAGCGAATTTCACGCGCTGCACAA
GAAACTGAAGAAATGCATCAAGACCCCGGAGATTCCGAGCAAACACGTGCGTAACTGGGTGCCGAAGGTT
CTGGAGCAGCGTCGTCAAGGTCTGGAAACCTACCTGCAGGCGGTTATCCTGGAAAACGAGGAACTGCCGA
AACTGTTCCTGGATTTTCTGAACTAACTCGAGCGGCCGCATCGTGACTGACTGACGATCTGCCTCGCGCG
TTTCGGTGATGACGGTGAAAACCTCTGACACATGCAGCTCCCGGAGACGGTCACAGCTTGTCTGTAAGCG
GATGCCGGGAGCAGACAAGCCCGTCAGGGCGCGTCAGCGGGTGTTGGCGGGTGTCGGGGCGCAGCCATGA
CCCAGTCACGTAGCGATAGCGGAGTGTATAATTCTTGAAGACGAAAGGGCCTCGTGATACGCCTATTTTT
ATAGGTTAATGTCATGATAATAATGGTTTCTTAGACGTCAGGTGGCACTTTTCGGGGAAATGTGCGCGGA
ACCCCTATTTGTTTATTTTTCTAAATACATTCAAATATGTATCCGCTCATGAGACAATAACCCTGATAAA
TGCTTCAATAATATTGAAAAAGGAAGAGTATGAGTATTCAACATTTCCGTGTCGCCCTTATTCCCTTTTT
TGCGGCATTTTGCCTTCCTGTTTTTGCTCACCCAGAAACGCTGGTGAAAGTAAAAGATGCTGAAGATCAG
TTGGGTGCACGAGTGGGTTACATCGAACTGGATCTCAACAGCGGTAAGATCCTTGAGAGTTTTCGCCCCG
AAGAACGTTTTCCAATGATGAGCACTTTTAAAGTTCTGCTATGTGGCGCGGTATTATCCCGTGTTGACGC
CGGGCAAGAGCAACTCGGTCGCCGCATACACTATTCTCAGAATGACTTGGTTGAGTACTCACCAGTCACA
GAAAAGCATCTTACGGATGGCATGACAGTAAGAGAATTATGCAGTGCTGCCATAACCATGAGTGATAACA
CTGCGGCCAACTTACTTCTGACAACGATCGGAGGACCGAAGGAGCTAACCGCTTTTTTGCACAACATGGG
GGATCATGTAACTCGCCTTGATCGTTGGGAACCGGAGCTGAATGAAGCCATACCAAACGACGAGCGTGAC
ACCACGATGCCTGCAGCAATGGCAACAACGTTGCGCAAACTATTAACTGGCGAACTACTTACTCTAGCTT
CCCGGCAACAATTAATAGACTGGATGGAGGCGGATAAAGTTGCAGGACCACTTCTGCGCTCGGCCCTTCC
GGCTGGCTGGTTTATTGCTGATAAATCTGGAGCCGGTGAGCGTGGGTCTCGCGGTATCATTGCAGCACTG
GGGCCAGATGGTAAGCCCTCCCGTATCGTAGTTATCTACACGACGGGGAGTCAGGCAACTATGGATGAAC
GAAATAGACAGATCGCTGAGATAGGTGCCTCACTGATTAAGCATTGGTAACTGTCAGACCAAGTTTACTC
ATATATACTTTAGATTGATTTAAAACTTCATTTTTAATTTAAAAGGATCTAGGTGAAGATCCTTTTTGAT
AATCTCATGACCAAAATCCCTTAACGTGAGTTTTCGTTCCACTGAGCGTCAGACCCCGTAGAAAAGATCA
AAGGATCTTCTTGAGATCCTTTTTTTCTGCGCGTAATCTGCTGCTTGCAAACAAAAAAACCACCGCTACC
AGCGGTGGTTTGTTTGCCGGATCAAGAGCTACCAACTCTTTTTCCGAAGGTAACTGGCTTCAGCAGAGCG
CAGATACCAAATACTGTCCTTCTAGTGTAGCCGTAGTTAGGCCACCACTTCAAGAACTCTGTAGCACCGC
CTACATACCTCGCTCTGCTAATCCTGTTACCAGTGGCTGCTGCCAGTGGCGATAAGTCGTGTCTTACCGG
GTTGGACTCAAGACGATAGTTACCGGATAAGGCGCAGCGGTCGGGCTGAACGGGGGGTTCGTGCACACAG
CCCAGCTTGGAGCGAACGACCTACACCGAACTGAGATACCTACAGCGTGAGCTATGAGAAAGCGCCACGC
TTCCCGAAGGGAGAAAGGCGGACAGGTATCCGGTAAGCGGCAGGGTCGGAACAGGAGAGCGCACGAGGGA
GCTTCCAGGGGGAAACGCCTGGTATCTTTATAGTCCTGTCGGGTTTCGCCACCTCTGACTTGAGCGTCGA
TTTTTGTGATGCTCGTCAGGGGGGCGGAGCCTATGGAAAAACGCCAGCAACGCGGCCTTTTTACGGTTCC
TGGCCTTTTGCTGGCCTTTTGCTCACATGTTCTTTCCTGCGTTATCCCCTGATTCTGTGGATAACCGTAT
TACCGCCTTTGAGTGAGCTGATACCGCTCGCCGCAGCCGAACGACCGAGCGCAGCGAGTCAGTGAGCGAG
GAAGCGGAAGAGCGCCTGATGCGGTATTTTCTCCTTACGCATCTGTGCGGTATTTCACACCGCATAAATT
CCGACACCATCGAATGGCGCAAAACCTTTCGCGGTATGGCATGATAGCGCCCGGAAGAGAGTCAATTCAG
GGTGGTGAATGTGAAACCAGTAACGTTATACGATGTCGCAGAGTATGCCGGTGTCTCTTATCAGACCGTT
TCCCGCGTGGTGAACCAGGCCAGCCACGTTTCTGCGAAAACGCGGGAAAAAGTGGAAGCGGCGATGGCGG
AGCTGAATTACATTCCCAACCGCGTGGCACAACAACTGGCGGGCAAACAGTCGTTGCTGATTGGCGTTGC
CACCTCCAGTCTGGCCCTGCACGCGCCGTCGCAAATTGTCGCGGCGATTAAATCTCGCGCCGATCAACTG
GGTGCCAGCGTGGTGGTGTCGATGGTAGAACGAAGCGGCGTCGAAGCCTGTAAAGCGGCGGTGCACAATC
TTCTCGCGCAACGCGTCAGTGGGCTGATCATTAACTATCCGCTGGATGACCAGGATGCCATTGCTGTGGA
AGCTGCCTGCACTAATGTTCCGGCGTTATTTCTTGATGTCTCTGACCAGACACCCATCAACAGTATTATT
TTCTCCCATGAAGACGGTACGCGACTGGGCGTGGAGCATCTGGTCGCATTGGGTCACCAGCAAATCGCGC
TGTTAGCGGGCCCATTAAGTTCTGTCTCGGCGCGTCTGCGTCTGGCTGGCTGGCATAAATATCTCACTCG
CAATCAAATTCAGCCGATAGCGGAACGGGAAGGCGACTGGAGTGCCATGTCCGGTTTTCAACAAACCATG
CAAATGCTGAATGAGGGCATCGTTCCCACTGCGATGCTGGTTGCCAACGATCAGATGGCGCTGGGCGCAA
TGCGCGCCATTACCGAGTCCGGGCTGCGCGTTGGTGCGGATATCTCGGTAGTGGGATACGACGATACCGA
AGACAGCTCATGTTATATCCCGCCGTTAACCACCATCAAACAGGATTTTCGCCTGCTGGGGCAAACCAGC
GTGGACCGCTTGCTGCAACTCTCTCAGGGCCAGGCGGTGAAGGGCAATCAGCTGTTGCCCGTCTCACTGG
TGAAAAGAAAAACCACCCTGGCGCCCAATACGCAAACCGCCTCTCCCCGCGCGTTGGCCGATTCATTAAT
GCAGCTGGCACGACAGGTTTCCCGACTGGAAAGCGGGCAGTGAGCGCAACGCAATTAATGTAAGTTAGCT
CACTCATTAGGCACCCCAGGCTTTACACTTTATGCTTCCGGCTCGTATGTTGTGTGGAATTGTGAGCGGA
TAACAATTTCACACAGGAAACAGCTATGACCATGATTACGGATTCACTGGCCGTCGTTTTACAACGTCGT
GACTGGGAAAACCCTGGCGTTACCCAACTTAATCGCCTTGCAGCACATCCCCCTTTCGCCAGCTGGCGTA
ATAGCGAAGAGGCCCGCACCGATCGCCCTTCCCAACAGTTGCGCAGCCTGAATGGCGAATGGCGCTTTGC
CTGGTTTCCGGCACCAGAAGCGGTGCCGGAAAGCTGGCTGGAGTGCGATCTTCCTGAGGCCGATACTGTC
GTCGTCCCCTCAAACTGGCAGATGCACGGTTACGATGCGCCCATCTACACCAACGTGACCTATCCCATTA
CGGTCAATCCGCCGTTTGTTCCCACGGAGAATCCGACGGGTTGTTACTCGCTCACATTTAATGTTGATGA
AAGCTGGCTACAGGAAGGCCAGACGCGAATTATTTTTGATGGCGTTGGAATTAGCTTATCGACTGCACGG
TGCACCAATGCTTCTGGCGTCAGGCAGCCATCGGAAGCTGTGGTATGGCTGTGCAGGTCGTAAATCACTG
CATAATTCGTGTCGCTCAAGGCGCACTCCCGTTCTGGATAATGTTTTTTGCGCCGACATCATAACGGTTC
TGGCAAATATTCTGAAATGAGCTGTTGACAATTAATCATCGGCTCGTATAATGTGTGGAATTGTGAGCGG
ATAACAA
